Addgene plasmid #33006: pGCDNsam-Hnf4a-IRES-GFP
Depositing lab: Atsushi Suzuki. Depositing organization: Kyushu University. Publication: Direct conversion of mouse fibroblasts to hepatocyte-like cells by defined factors. Sekiya S, Suzuki A. Nature. 2011 Jun 29;475(7356):390-3. doi: 10.1038/nature10263. PubMed 21716291.
Backbone
  Vector backbone: pGCDNsam
  Vector type: Retroviral
Growth in bacteria
  Bacterial resistance: Ampicillin, 100 μg/mL
  Growth temperature: 37°C
  Growth strain: DH5alpha
  Copy number: Unknown
Gene/Insert
  Gene/Insert name: hepatic nuclear factor 4 alpha
  Species: M. musculus (mouse)
  Insert size (bp): 1425
  Entrez Gene: Hnf4a (a.k.a. HNF-4, Hnf4, Hnf4alpha, MODY1, Nr2a1, TCF-14, Tcf14)
Terms and licenses: Academic/Nonprofit Terms; Industry Terms: Not Available to Industry
How to cite: pGCDNsam-Hnf4a-IRES-GFP was a gift from Atsushi Suzuki (Addgene plasmid # 33006 ; http://n2t.net/addgene:33006 ; RRID:Addgene_33006)
