[The description below was written by a language model from this plasmid's Addgene catalogue record and pLannotate feature annotations shown in this document.]
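Description:
pGCDNsam-Hnf4a-IRES-GFP is a gammaretroviral expression vector of about 7.7 kb, built on the pGCDNsam backbone, that delivers mouse hepatocyte nuclear factor 4 alpha (Hnf4a) together with a GFP reporter into mammalian cells. In bacteria it is maintained through a high-copy ColE1/pUC-type origin and selected with ampicillin via the β-lactamase gene and its native promoter. Remnants of a lac promoter/operator region and a lacI fragment lie in the plasmid backbone and have no evident role in the payload.

The viral cassette is flanked by a 5' LTR annotated as Moloney murine sarcoma virus type and a 3' LTR from murine embryonic stem cell virus. Downstream of the 5' LTR are the MESV Ψ packaging signal, a truncated gag segment lacking its start codon, and a pol fragment carrying the splice acceptor. These elements support encapsidation of the genomic RNA and allow a spliced transcript to be produced for efficient translation of the insert. No internal promoter is annotated, so expression is presumably driven from the LTR. The roughly 1.4 kb Hnf4a coding sequence is followed by an EMCV IRES and EGFP, so both proteins are translated from one bicistronic transcript and green fluorescence marks the transduced cells that express the transcription factor. The vector carries no functional gag, pol or env genes, so these must be supplied in trans by packaging cells to generate replication-defective virus.

The associated publication concerns direct conversion of mouse fibroblasts into hepatocyte-like cells by defined factors, which indicates that the construct is used for forced Hnf4a expression in lineage reprogramming experiments.
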