Features (pLannotate 1.2.2; 16 found; start..end, strand, type, name):
    163..749     +  LTR            5' LTR: long terminal repeat from Moloney murine sarcoma virus
    813..1154    +  misc_feature   MESV Ψ: packaging signal of murine embryonic stem cell virus
   1221..1637    +  CDS            gag (truncated): truncated Moloney murine leukemia virus (MMLV) gag gene lacking the start codon
   1652..1968    +  misc_feature   pol region (fragment): Moloney murine leukemia virus (MMLV) pol region containing the splice acceptor site
   1993..3414    +  CDS            Hnf4a: HNF4A_MOUSE - Also known as Hnf-4, Hnf4, Nr2a1, Tcf14. Experimental evidence at protein level: Swiss-Prot protein existence level 1. Transcriptional regulator which controls the expression of hepatic genes during the transition of endodermal cells to hepatic progenitor cells, facilitatating the recruitment of RNA pol II to the promoters of target genes (By similarity). Activates the transcription of CYP2C38 (PubMed:30555544). Represses the CLOCK-ARNTL/BMAL1 transcriptional activity and is essential for circadian rhythm maintenance and period regulation in the liver and colon cells (PubMed:3053
   3582..4044    +  misc_feature   IRES: internal ribosome entry site (IRES) of the encephalomyocarditis virus (EMCV)
   4058..4777    +  CDS            EGFP: the original enhanced GFP (Yang et al., 1996) mammalian codon-optimized
   4794..4810    +  misc_feature   MCS (fragment): pBluescript multiple cloning site
   4850..5364    +  LTR            3' LTR: 3' long terminal repeat from murine embryonic stem cell virus
   5526..5542    -  protein_bind   lac operator: The lac repressor binds to the lac operator to inhibit transcription in E. coli. This inhibition can be relieved by adding lactose or isopropyl-β-D-thiogalactopyranoside (IPTG). lac repressor encoded by lacI
   5550..5580    -  promoter       lac promoter: promoter for the E. coli lac operon
   5595..5616    -  protein_bind   CAP binding site: CAP binding activates transcription in the presence of cAMP. E. coli catabolite activator protein
   5629..5721    -  CDS            lacI (fragment): lac repressor; lacI; The lac repressor binds to the lac operator to inhibit transcription in E. coli. This inhibition can be relieved by adding lactose or isopropyl-β-D-thiogalactopyranoside (IPTG).
   5904..6492    -  rep_origin     ori: high-copy-number ColE1/pMB1/pBR322/pUC origin of replication
   6663..7523    -  CDS            AmpR: β-lactamase; bla; confers resistance to ampicillin, carbenicillin, and related antibiotics
   7524..7628    -  promoter       AmpR promoter: bla
>Addgene plasmid #33006 | pGCDNsam-Hnf4a-IRES-GFP | addgene full sequence | sequence record 243812 | Addgene NGS Result
GCCCTTTCGTCTTCAAGAATTCATACCAGATCACCGAAAACTGTCCTCCAAATGTGTCCCCCTCACACTC
CCAAATTCGCGGGCTTCTGCCTCTTAGACCACTCTACCCTATTCCCCACACTCACCGGAGCCAAAGCCGC
GGCCCTTCCGTTTCTTTGCTTTTGAAAGACCCCACCCGTAGGTGGCAAGCTAGCTTAAGTAACGCCACTT
TGCAAGGCATGGAAAAATACATAACTGAGAATAGAAAAGTTCAGATCAAGGTCAGGAACAAAGAAACAGC
TGAATACCAAACAGGATATCTGTGGTAAGCGGTTCCTGCCCCGGCTCAGGGCCAAGAACAGATGAGACAG
CTGAGTGATGGGCCAAACAGGATATCTGTGGTAAGCAGTTCCTGCCCCGGCTCGGGGCCAAGAACAGATG
GTCCCCAGATGCGGTCCAGCCCTCAGCAGTTTCTAGTGAATCATCAGATGTTTCCAGGGTGCCCCAAGGA
CCTGAAAATGACCCTGTACCTTATTTGAACTAACCAATCAGTTCGCTTCTCGCTTCTGTTCGCGCGCTTC
CGCTCTCCGAGCTCAATAAAAGAGCCCACAACCCCTCACTCGGCGCGCCAGTCTTCCGATAGACTGCGTC
GCCCGGGTACCCGTATTCCCAATAAAGCCTCTTGCTGTTTGCATCCGAATCGTGGACTCGCTGATCCTTG
GGAGGGTCTCCTCAGATTGATTGACTGCCCACCTCGGGGGTCTTTCATTTGGAGGTTCCACCGAGATTTG
GAGACCCCTGCCCAGGGACCACCGACCCCCCCGCCGGGAGGTAAGCTGGCCAGCGGTCGTTTCGTGTCTG
TCTCTGTCTTTGTGCGTGTTTGTGCCGGCATCTAATGTTTGCGCCTGCGTCTGTACTAGTTAGCTAACTA
GCTCTGTATCTGGCGGACCCGTGGTGGAACTGACGAGTTCTGAACACCCGGCCGCAACCCTGGGAGACGT
CCCAGGGACTTTGGGGGCCGTTTTTGTGGCCCGACCTGAGGAAGGGAGTCGATGTGGAATCCGACCCCGT
CAGGATATGTGGTTCTGGTAGGAGACGAGAACCTAAAACAGTTCCCGCCTCCGTCTGAATTTTTGCTTTC
GGTTTGGAACCGAAGCCGCGCGTCTTGTCTGCTGCAGCGCTGCAGCATCGTTCTGTGTTGTCTCTGTCTG
ACTGTGTTTCTGTATTTGTCTGAAAATTAGGGCCAGACTGTTACCACTCCCTTAAGTTTGACCTTAGGTC
ACTGGAAAGATGTCGAGCGGATCGCTCACAACCAGTCGGTAGATGTCAAGAAGAGACGTTGGGTTACCTT
CTGCTCTGCAGAATGGCCAACCTTTAACGTCGGATGGCCGCGAGACGGCACCTTTAACCGAGACCTCATC
ACCCAGGTTAAGATCAAGGTCTTTTCACCTGGCCCGCATGGACACCCAGACCAGGTCCCCTACATCGTGA
CCTGGGAAGCCTTGGCTTTTGACCCCCCTCCCTGGGTCAAGCCCTTTGTACACCCTAAGCCTCCGCCTCC
TCTTCCTCCATCCGCCCCGTCTCTCCCCCTTGAACCTCCTCGTTCGACCCCGCCTCGATCCTCCCTTTAT
CCAGCCCTCACTCCTTCTCTAGGCGCCGGAATTCGCGGCCGTGACAAGAGTTACTAACAGCCCCTCTCTC
CAAGCTCACTTACAGGCTCTCTACTTAGTCCAGCACGAAGTCTGGAGACCTCTGGCGGCAGCCTACCAAG
AACAACTGGACCGACCGGTGGTACCTCACCCTTACCGAGTCGGCGACACAGTGTGGGTCCGCCGACACCA
GACTAAGAACCTAGAACCTCGCTGGAAAGGACCTTACACAGTCCTGCTGACCACCCCCACCGCCCTCAAA
GTAGACGGCATCGCAGCTTGGATACACGCCGCCCACGTGAAGGCTGCCGACCCCGGGGGTGGACCATCCT
CTAGACTGACGCGGCCGCGGGAATTCGATTGTATGCGACTCTCTAAAACCCTTGCCGGCATGGATATGGC
CGACTACAGCGCTGCCCTGGACCCAGCCTACACCACCCTGGAGTTTGAAAATGTGCAGGTGTTGACCATG
GGCAATGACACGTCCCCATCTGAAGGTGCCAACCTCAATTCATCCAACAGCCTGGGCGTCAGTGCCCTGT
GCGCCATCTGTGGCGACCGGGCCACCGGCAAACACTACGGAGCCTCGAGCTGTGACGGCTGCAAGGGGTT
CTTCAGGAGGAGCGTGAGGAAGAACCACATGTACTCCTGCAGGTTTAGCCGACAATGTGTGGTAGACAAA
GATAAGAGGAACCAGTGTCGTTACTGCAGGCTTAAGAAGTGCTTCCGGGCTGGCATGAAGAAGGAAGCTG
TCCAAAATGAGCGGGACCGGATCAGCACGCGGAGGTCAAGCTACGAGGACAGCAGCCTGCCCTCCATCAA
CGCGCTCCTGCAGGCAGAGGTTCTGTCCCAGCAGATCACCTCTCCCATCTCTGGGATCAATGGCGACATT
CGGGCAAAGAAGATTGCCAACATCACAGACGTGTGTGAGTCTATGAAGGAGCAGCTGCTGGTCCTGGTCG
AGTGGGCCAAGTACATCCCGGCCTTCTGCGAACTCCTTCTGGATGACCAGGTGGCGCTGCTCAGGGCCCA
CGCCGGTGAGCATCTGCTGCTTGGAGCCACCAAGAGGTCCATGGTGTTTAAGGACGTGCTGCTCCTAGGC
AATGACTACATCGTCCCTCGGCACTGTCCAGAGCTAGCGGAGATGAGCCGTGTGTCCATCCGCATCCTCG
ATGAGCTGGTCCTGCCCTTCCAAGAGCTGCAGATTGATGACAATGAATATGCCTGCCTCAAAGCCATCAT
CTTCTTTGATCCAGATGCCAAGGGGCTGAGTGACCCGGGCAAGATCAAGCGGCTGCGGTCACAGGTGCAA
GTGAGCCTGGAGGATTACATCAACGACCGGCAGTACGACTCTCGGGGCCGCTTTGGAGAGCTGCTGCTGC
TGTTGCCCACGCTGCAGAGCATCACCTGGCAGATGATCGAACAGATCCAGTTCATCAAGCTCTTCGGCAT
GGCCAAGATTGACAACCTGCTGCAGGAGATGCTTCTCGGAGGGTCTGCCAGTGATGCACCCCACACCCAC
CACCCCCTGCACCCTCACCTGATGCAAGAACACATGGGCACCAATGTCATTGTTGCTAACACGATGCCCT
CTCACCTCAGCAATGGACAGATGTGTGAGTGGCCCCGACCCAGGGGGCAGGCAGCCACTCCCGAGACTCC
ACAGCCATCACCACCAAGTGGCTCGGGATCTGAATCCTACAAGCTCCTGCCAGGAGCCATCACCACCATC
GTCAAGCCTCCCTCTGCCATTCCCCAGCCAACGATCACCAAGCAAGAAGCCATCTAGGCAATCACTAGTG
AATTCGCGGCCGCTACGTAGTCGACGGATCCCTCGAGGTTAACGAATTCCGCCCCCCCCCCTAACGTTAC
TGGCCGAAGCCGCTTGGAATAAGGCCGGTGTGCGTTTGTCTATATGTTATTTTCCACCATATTGCCGTCT
TTTGGCAATGTGAGGGCCCGGAAACCTGGCCCTGTCTTCTTGACGAGCATTCCTAGGGGTCTTTCCCCTC
TCGCCAAAGGAATGCAAGGTCTGTTGAATGTCGTGAAGGAAGCAGTTCCTCTGGAAGCTTCTTGAAGACA
AACAACGTCTGTAGCGACCCTTTGCAGGCAGCGGAACCCCCCACCTGGCGACAGGTGCCTCTGCGGCCAA
AAGCCACGTGTATAAGATACACCTGCAAAGGCGGCACAACCCCAGTGCCACGTTGTGAGTTGGATAGTTG
TGGAAAGAGTCAAATGGCTCTCCTCAAGCGTATTCAACAAGGGGCTGAAGGATGCCCAGAAGGTACCCCA
TTGTATGGGATCTGATCTGGGGCCTCGGTGCACATGCTTTACATGTGTTTAGTCGAGGTTAAAAAAACGT
CTAGGCCCCCCGAACCACGGGGACGTGGTTTTCCTTTGAAAAACACGATGATAATATGGCCACAACCATG
GTGAGCAAGGGCGAGGAGCTGTTCACCGGGGTGGTGCCCATCCTGGTCGAGCTGGACGGCGACGTAAACG
GCCACAAGTTCAGCGTGTCTGGCGAGGGCGAGGGCGATGCCACCTACGGCAAGCTGACCCTGAAGTTCAT
CTGCACCACCGGCAAGCTGCCCGTGCCCTGGCCCACCCTCGTGACCACCCTGACCTACGGCGTGCAGTGC
TTCAGCCGCTACCCCGACCACATGAAGCAGCACGACTTCTTCAAGTCCGCCATGCCCGAAGGCTACGTCC
AGGAGCGCACCATCTTCTTCAAGGACGACGGCAACTACAAGACCCGCGCCGAGGTGAAGTTCGAGGGCGA
CACCCTGGTGAACCGCATCGAGCTGAAGGGCATCGACTTCAAGGAGGACGGCAACATCCTGGGGCACAAG
CTGGAGTACAACTACAACAGCCACAACGTCTATATCATGGCCGACAAGCAGAAGAACGGCATCAAGGCGA
ACTTCAAGATCCGCCACAACATCGAGGACGGCAGCGTGCAGCTCGCCGACCACTACCAGCAGAACACCCC
CATCGGCGACGGCCCCGTGCTGCTGCCCGACAACCACTACCTGAGCACCCAGTCCGCCCTGAGCAAAGAC
CCCAACGAGAAGCGCGATCACATGGTCCTGCTGGAGTTCGTGACCGCCGCCGGGATCACTCTCGGCATGG
ACGAGCTGTACAAGTAATGAATTAATTAAGAATTATCAAGCTTATCGATAAAATAAAAGATTTTATTTAG
TCTCCAGAAAAAGGGGGGAATGAAAGACCCCACCTGTAGGTTTGGCAAGCTAGCTTAAGTAAGCTTATTT
TGCAAGGCATGGAAAATACATAACTGAGAATAGAGAAGTTCAGATCAAGGTTAGGAACAGAGAGACAGCA
GAATATGGGCCAAACAGGATATCTGTGGTAAGCAGTTCCTGCCCCGGCTCAGGGCCAAGAACAGATGGTC
CCCAGATGCGGTCCCGCCCTCAGCAGTTTCTAGAGAACCATCAGATGTTTCCAGGGTGCCCCAAGGACCT
GAAATGACCCTGTGCCTTATTTGAACTAACCAATCAGTTCGCTTCTCGCTTCTGTTCGCGCGCTTCTGCT
CCCCGAGCTCAATAAAAGAGCCCACAACCCCTCACTCGGCGCGCCAGTCCTCCGATAGACTGCGTCGCCC
GGGTACCCGTGTATCCAATAAACCCTCTTGCAGTTGCATCCGACTTGTGGTCTCGCTGTTCCTTGGGAGG
GTCTCCTCTGAGTGATTGACTACCCGTCAGCGGGGGTCTTTCATGGGTAACAGTTTCTTGAAGTTGGAGA
ACAACATTCTGAGGGTAGGAGTCGAATATTAAGTAATCCTGACTCAATTAGCCACTGTTTTGAATCCACA
TACTCCAATACTCCTGAAATAGTTCATTATGGACAGCGCAGAAAGAGCTGGGGAGAATTGTGAAATTGTT
ATCCGCTCACAATTCCACACAACATACGAGCCGGAAGCATAAAGTGTAAAGCCTGGGGTGCCTAATGAGT
GAGCTAACTCACATTAATTGCGTTGCGCTCACTGCCCGCTTTCCAGTCGGGAAACCTGTCGTGCCAGCTG
CATTAATGAATCGGCCAACGCGCGGGGAGAGGCGGTTTGCGTATTGGGCGCTCTTCCGCTTCCTCGCTCA
CTGACTCGCTGCGCTCGGTCGTTCGGCTGCGGCGAGCGGTATCAGCTCACTCAAAGGCGGTAATACGGTT
ATCCACAGAATCAGGGGATAACGCAGGAAAGAACATGTGAGCAAAAGGCCAGCAAAAGGCCAGGAACCGT
AAAAAGGCCGCGTTGCTGGCGTTTTTCCATAGGCTCCGCCCCCCTGACGAGCATCACAAAAATCGACGCT
CAAGTCAGAGGTGGCGAAACCCGACAGGACTATAAAGATACCAGGCGTTTCCCCCTGGAAGCTCCCTCGT
GCGCTCTCCTGTTCCGACCCTGCCGCTTACCGGATACCTGTCCGCCTTTCTCCCTTCGGGAAGCGTGGCG
CTTTCTCATAGCTCACGCTGTAGGTATCTCAGTTCGGTGTAGGTCGTTCGCTCCAAGCTGGGCTATGTGC
ACGAACCCCCCGTTCAGCCCGACCGCTGCGCCTTATCCGGTAACTATCGTCTTGAGTCCAACCCGGTAAG
ACACGACTTATCGCCACTGGCAGCAGCCACTGGTAACAGGATTAGCAGAGCGAGGTATGTAGGCGGTGCT
ACAGAGTTCTTGAAGTGGTGGCCTAACTACGGCTACACTAGAAGAACAGTATTTGGTATCTGCGCTCTGC
TGAAGCCAGTTACCTTCGGAAAAAGAGTTGGTAGCTCTTGATCCGGCAAACAAACCACCGCTGGTAGCGG
TGGTTTTTTTGTTTGCAAGCAGCAGATTACGCGCAGAAAAAAAGGATCTCAAGAAGATCCTTTGATCTTT
TCTACGGGGTCTGACGCTCAGTGGAACGAAAACTCACGTTAAGGGATTTTGGTCATGAGATTATCAAAAA
GGATCTTCACCTAGATCCTTTTAAATTAAAAATGAAGTTTTAAATCAATCTAAAGTATATATGAGTAAAC
TTGGTCTGACAGTTACCAATGCTTAATCAGTGAGGCACCTATCTCAGCGATCTGTCTATTTCGTTCATCC
ATAGTTGCCTGACTCCCCGTCGTGTAGATAACTACGATACGGGAGGGCTTACCATCTGGCCCCAGTGCTG
CAATGATACCGCGAGACCCACGCTCACCGGCTCCAGATTTATCAGCAATAAACCAGCCAGCCGGAAGGGC
CGAGCGCAGAAGTGGTCCTGCAACTTTATCCGCCTCCATCCAGTCTATTAATTGTTGCCGGGAAGCTAGA
GTAAGTAGTTCGCCAGTTAATAGTTTGCGCAACGTTGTTGCCATTGCTACAGGCATCGTGGTGTCACGCT
CGTCGTTTGGTATGGCTTCATTCAGCTCCGGTTCCCAACGATCAAGGCGAGTTACATGATCCCCCATGTT
GTGCAAAAAAGCGGTTAGCTCCTTCGGTCCTCCGATCGTTGTCAGAAGTAAGTTGGCCGCAGTGTTATCA
CTCATGGTTATGGCAGCACTGCATAATTCTCTTACTGTCATGCCATCCGTAAGATGCTTTTCTGTGACTG
GTGAGTACTCAACCAAGTCATTCTGAGAATAGTGTATGCGGCGACCGAGTTGCTCTTGCCCGGCGTCAAC
ACGGGATAATACCGCGCCACATAGCAGAACTTTAAAAGTGCTCATCATTGGAAAACGTTCTTCGGGGCGA
AAACTCTCAAGGATCTTACCGCTGTTGAGATCCAGTTCGATGTAACCCACTCGTGCACCCAACTGATCTT
CAGCATCTTTTACTTTCACCAGCGTTTCTGGGTGAGCAAAAACAGGAAGGCAAAATGCCGCAAAAAAGGG
AATAAGGGCGACACGGAAATGTTGAATACTCATACTCTTCCTTTTTCAATATTATTGAAGCATTTATCAG
GGTTATTGTCTCATGAGCGGATACATATTTGAATGTATTTAGAAAAATAAACAAATAGGGGTTCCGCGCA
CATTTCCCCGAAAAGTGCCACCTGACGTCTAAGAAACCATTATTATCATGACATTAACCTATAAAAATAG
GCGTATCACGAG
