>Addgene plasmid #33006 | pGCDNsam-Hnf4a-IRES-GFP | depositor partial sequence | sequence record 42093 | Hnf4a
ATGCGACTCTCTAAAACCCTTGCCGGCATGGATATGGCCGACTACAGCGCTGCCCTGGACCCAGCCTACA
CCACCCTGGAGTTTGAAAATGTGCAGGTGTTGACCATGGGCAATGACACGTCCCCATCTGAAGGTGCCAA
CCTCAATTCATCCAACAGCCTGGGCGTCAGTGCCCTGTGCGCCATCTGTGGCGACCGGGCCACCGGCAAA
CACTACGGAGCCTCGAGCTGTGACGGCTGCAAGGGGTTCTTCAGGAGGAGCGTGAGGAAGAACCACATGT
ACTCCTGCAGGTTTAGCCGACAATGTGTGGTAGACAAAGATAAGAGGAACCAGTGTCGTTACTGCAGGCT
TAAGAAGTGCTTCCGGGCTGGCATGAAGAAGGAAGCTGTCCAAAATGAGCGGGACCGGATCAGCACGCGG
AGGTCAAGCTACGAGGACAGCAGCCTGCCCTCCATCAACGCGCTCCTGCAGGCAGAGGTTCTGTCCCAGC
AGATCACCTCTCCCATCTCTGGGATCAATGGCGACATTCGGGCAAAGAAGATTGCCAACATCACAGACGT
GTGTGAGTCTATGAAGGAGCAGCTGCTGGTCCTGGTCGAGTGGGCCAAGTACATCCCGGCCTTCTGCGAA
CTCCTTCTGGATGACCAGGTGGCGCTGCTCAGGGCCCACGCCGGTGAGCATCTGCTGCTTGGAGCCACCA
AGAGGTCCATGGTGTTTAAGGACGTGCTGCTCCTAGGCAATGACTACATCGTCCCTCGGCACTGTCCAGA
GCTAGCGGAGATGAGCCGTGTGTCCATCCGCATCCTCGATGAGCTGGTCCTGCCCTTCCAAGAGCTGCAG
ATTGATGACAATGAATATGCCTGCCTCAAAGCCATCATCTTCTTTGATCCAGATGCCAAGGGGCTGAGTG
ACCCGGGCAAGATCAAGCGGCTGCGGTCACAGGTGCAAGTGAGCCTGGAGGATTACATCAACGACCGGCA
GTACGACTCTCGGGGCCGCTTTGGAGAGCTGCTGCTGCTGTTGCCCACGCTGCAGAGCATCACCTGGCAG
ATGATCGAACAGATCCAGTTCATCAAGCTCTTCGGCATGGCCAAGATTGACAACCTGCTGCAGGAGATGC
TTCTCGGAGGGTCTGCCAGTGATGCACCCCACACCCACCACCCCCTGCACCCTCACCTGATGCAAGAACA
CATGGGCACCAATGTCATTGTTGCTAACACGATGCCCTCTCACCTCAGCAATGGACAGATGTGTGAGTGG
CCCCGACCCAGGGGGCAGGCAGCCACTCCCGAGACTCCACAGCCATCACCACCAAGTGGCTCGGGATCTG
AATCCTACAAGCTCCTGCCAGGAGCCATCACCACCATCGTCAAGCCTCCCTCTGCCATTCCCCAGCCAAC
GATCACCAAGCAAGAAGCCATCTAG
