>Addgene plasmid #33006 | pGCDNsam-Hnf4a-IRES-GFP | addgene partial sequence | sequence record 43786 | pLXSN-5
CTCTAGGCGCCGGAATTCGCGGCCGTGACAAGAGTTACTAACAGCCCCTCTCTCCAAGCTCACTTACAGG
CTCTCTACTTAGTCCAGCACGAAGTCTGGAGACCTCTGGCGGCAGCCTACCAAGAACAACTGGACCGACC
GGTGGTACCTCACCCTTACCGAGTCGGCGACACAGTGTGGGTCCGCCGACACCAGACTAAGAACCTAGAA
CCTCGCTGGAAAGGACCTTACACAGTCCTGCTGACCACCCCCACCGCCCTCAAAGTAGACGGCATCGCAG
CTTGGATACACGCCGCCCACGTGAAGGCTGCCGACCCCGGGGGTGGACCATCCTCTAGACTGACGCGGCC
GCGGGAATTCGATTGTATGCGACTCTCTAAAACCCTTGCCGGCATGGATATGGCCGACTACAGCGCTGCC
CTGGACCCAGCCTACACCACCCTGGAGTTTGAAAATGTGCAGGTGTTGACCATGGGCAATGACACGTCCC
CATCTGAAGGTGCCAACCTCAATTCATCCAACAGCCTGGGCGTCAGTGCCCTGTGCGCCATCTGTGGCGA
CCGGGCCACCGGCAAACACTACGGAGCCTCGAGCTGTGACGGCTGCAAGGGGTTCTTCAGGAGGAGCGTG
AGGAAGAACCACATGTACTCCTGCAGGTTTAGCCGACAATGTGTGGTAGACAAAGATAAGAGGAACCAGT
GTCGTTACTGCAGGCTTAAGAAGTGCTTCCGGGCTGGCATGAAGAAGGAAGCTGTCCAAAATGAGCGGGA
CCGGATCAGCACGCGGAGGTCAAGCTACGAGGACAGCAGCCTGCCCTCCATCAACGCGCTCCTGCAGGCA
GAGGTTCTGT
