>Addgene plasmid #33006 | pGCDNsam-Hnf4a-IRES-GFP | addgene partial sequence | sequence record 44301 | IRES-F 5'-TGGCTCTCCTCAAGCGTATT-3'
TTGTATGGGATCTGATCTGGGGCCTCGGTGCACATGCTTTACATGTGTTTAGTCGAGGTTAAAAAAACGT
CTAGGCCCCCCGAACCACGGGGACGTGGTTTTCCTTTGAAAAACACGATGATAATATGGCCACAACCATG
GTGAGCAAGGGCGAGGAGCTGTTCACCGGGGTGGTGCCCATCCTGGTCGAGCTGGACGGCGACGTAAACG
GCCACAAGTTCAGCGTGTCTGGCGAGGGCGAGGGCGATGCCACCTACGGCAAGCTGACCCTGAAGTTCAT
CTGCACCACCGGCAAGCTGCCCGTGCCCTGGCCCACCCTCGTGACCACCCTGACCTACGGCGTGCAGTGC
TTCAGCCGCTACCCCGACCACATGAAGCAGCACGACTTCTTCAAGTCCGCCATGCCCGAAGGCTACGTCC
AGGAGCGCACCATCTTCTTCAAGGACGACGGCAACTACAAGACCCGCGCCGAGGTGAAGTTCGAGGGCGA
CACCCTGGTGAACCGCATCGAGCTGAAGGGCATCGACTTCAAGGAGGACGGCAACATCCTGGGGCACAAG
CTGGAGTACAACTACAACAGCCACAACGTCTATATCATGGCCGACAAGCAGAAGAACGGCATCAAGGCGA
ACTTCAAGATCCGCCACAACATCGAGGACGGCAGCGTGCAGCTCGCCGACCACTACCAGCAGAACACCCC
CATCGGCGACGGCCCCGTGCTGCTGCCCGACAACCACTACCTGAGCACCCAGTCCGCCCTGAGCAAAGAC
CCCAACGAGAAGCGCGATCACATGGTCCTGCTGGAGTTCGTGACCGCCGC
